>Addgene plasmid #159901 | pAAV-CMV-FLEX-SaCas9-U6-sgTh | addgene full sequence | sequence record 317304 | Addgene NGS Result
GACATTGATTATTGACTAGTTATTAATAGTAATCAATTACGGGGTCATTAGTTCATAGCCCATATATGGA
GTTCCGCGTTACATAACTTACGGTAAATGGCCCGCCTGGCTGACCGCCCAACGACCCCCGCCCATTGACG
TCAATAATGACGTATGTTCCCATAGTAACGCCAATAGGGACTTTCCATTGACGTCAATGGGTGGAGTATT
TACGGTAAACTGCCCACTTGGCAGTACATCAAGTGTATCATATGCCAAGTACGCCCCCTATTGACGTCAA
TGACGGTAAATGGCCCGCCTGGCATTATGCCCAGTACATGACCTTATGGGACTTTCCTACTTGGCAGTAC
ATCTACGTATTAGTCATCGCTATTACCATGGTGATGCGGTTTTGGCAGTACATCAATGGGCGTGGATAGC
GGTTTGACTCACGGGGATTTCCAAGTCTCCACCCCATTGACGTCAATGGGAGTTTGTTTTGGCACCAAAA
TCAACGGGACTTTCCAAAATGTCGTAACAACTCCGCCCCATTGACGCAAATGGGCGGTAGGCGTGTACGG
TGGGAGGTCTATATAAGCAGAGCTCTCTGGCTAACTACCGGTGCTAGCGTCGACTCCGGAATAACTTCGT
ATAGGATACTTTATACGAAGTTATGCAGAATGGTAGCTGGATTGTAGCTGCTATTAGCAATATGAAACCT
CTTAATAACTTCGTATAGCATACATTATACGAAGTTATGGCGCGCCTTAAGCGTAATCTGGAACATCGTA
TGGGTAAGCGTAATCTGGAACATCGTATGGGTAAGCGTAATCTGGAACATCGTATGGGTAGGATCCCTTT
TTCTTTTTTGCCTGGCCGGCCTTTTTCGTGGCCGCCGGCCTTTTGCCCTTTTTGATGATCTGAGGGTGCT
TCTTAGATTTCACTTCATACAGGTTGCCCAGAATGTCTGTGCTGTACTTCTTAATGCTCTGGGTCTTGGA
GGCGATTGTCTTAATGATCCTGGGGGGCCTCTTGTCGTTCATGTTTTCCAGGTACTCGCGGTAGGTGATG
TCGATCATGTTCACTTCGATCCGGTTCAGCAGGTCGTTGTTCACGCCGATCACTCTATACAGCTCGCCGT
TGATCTTGATCAGATCGTTGTTGTAGAAGGAGGCGATAAACTCGGCCTGGTTGCTGATCTTCTTCAGCTT
CTTAGCTTCCTCATAGCACTTGCTATTCACTTCGTAGTAGTTTTCTTTTTTGATCACATCCAGATTCTTC
ACGGTCACGAACTTGTACACGCCATTGTCCAGGTACACGTCGAATCTGTAGGGCTTCAGGGACAGCTTCA
CGACCTTGTTTCTGCTGTTGGGGTAGTCGTCGGTGATGTCCAGATGGGCGTTCAGTTTGTTGCCGTAATA
CTTAATCTTCTTGATCACGGGGCCGTTGTCCTTTTTGGAGTACTTGGTCAGGTAGTTCCCGGTTTCCTCG
TAGTACTTGTACAGGGGATTCTTCTCGTCGCCGTACTGTTCCATAATCAGCTTCAGTTTCTGGTAGGTCT
GGGGGTCGTGGTGGTACATCAGCAGCTTTTCGGGGCTCTTGTTGATCAGCTTTTTCAGCTTGTCATTGTC
CTTGTCGTACAGGCCGTTCAGATTGTTCACGATCAGGGTGTTGCCCTTGTCGTCCTTCCGGGTGGAGTAC
AGGGTGTCGTTAATCAGCTCTCTATTAGGCTTCTTGTCCACCCGGTGGCTGTACTTGTAGTCCTTGAAGT
CCTTAATGTGCTTGATCTGGTGGGGGGTGATGAAGATCTCTTTGTACTCCTGCTCGGTTTCGATCTCGGG
CATGCTCTCGGCCTGCTTTTCCTCGAACATCTGGTTTTCCATCACTTTTTTGGCCTTGTCCAGTTTCTTC
CACTCTTTGAAGATGAAATCGGCGTTGGCAATGATCAGGGCGTCCTCGGCGTGGTGCTTGTACCCCTTGT
TCCGCTCTTTCTTAAACTTCCACTTCCGCCGCAGAAAGCTGGTGAAGCCGCCATTGATGGACTTCACTTT
CACGTCCAGGTTGTTCACTCTGAAGTAGCTCCGCAGCAGGTTCATCAGGCCTCTGGTGGCGTATCTGGTA
TCCACCAGGTTCCGGTTGATGAAGTCTTTCTGCACGGAGAACCTGTTGATGTCCCGTTCTTCCAGCAGAT
ACTCTTTCTTGGTCTTGCTGATTCTGCCCTTGCCCTTGGCCAGATTCAGGATGTGCTTCTTGAAGGTTTC
GTAGCTGATCTTGCTGTCGCTGCTGCTCAGGTACTGGAATGGGGTCCGGTTGCCCTTCTTGCTGTTTTCT
TCCTGCTTCACGAGCACCTTGTTGTTGAAGCTGTTGTCGAAGGACACGCTTCTGGGGATGATGTGGTCCA
CCTCATAGTTGAAGGGGTTGTTCAGCAGATCTTCCAGAGGGATGGCTTCCAGGCTGTACAGGCACTTGCC
TTCCTGCATGTCGTGCAGCTTGATCTTCTCGATCAGGTACTTGGCGTTCTCTTTGCCGGTGGTCCGGATG
ATTTCCTCGATCCGCTCGTTGGTCTGCCGGTTCCGCTTCTGCATCTCGTTGATCATTTTCTGGGCGTCCT
TGGAGTTCTTCTCGCGGGCCAGCTCGATAATGATGTCGTTGGGCAGGCCGTACTTCTTGATGATGGCGTT
GATCACTTTGATGCTCTGGATGAAGCTTCTCTTCACGACGGGGCTCAGGATGAAGTCGTCCACCAGGGTG
GTGGGGATCTCTTTCTGCTGGGACAGGTCCACCTTCTTGGGCACCAGCTTCAGCCGGTTGAAGATAGCGA
TCTGGTTGTCGTTGGTGTGCCACAGCTCGTCCAGGATCAGGTTGATGGCCTTCAGGCTCAGGTTGTGGGT
GCCGGTATAGCCCTTCAGATTAGAGATCTGCTCGATCTCTTCCTGGGTCAGCTCGGAGTTCAGATTGGTC
AGTTCTTCCTGGATGTCCTCGCTGCTCTGGTAGATGGTCAGGATCTTGGCAATCTGATCCAGCAGCTCGG
CGTTCTCAATAATCTCTTTCCGGGCGGTAATGTCCTTGATGTCGTGGTACACCTTCAGGTTGGTGAACTC
GGGCTTGCCGGTGCTGGTCACTCTGTAGCCCTTAATATCCTCTTCGTTCACGAGGATTTCTTTGGCGATC
TGCTTCAGGGTGGGCTTCTTCTTCTGCTTGAACACGTTCTCGATGATCTGGAACTTCTCGTAATATTCCA
GCTTCTCGTTCTCGTCCCTGGTGATCACGAGATTGTTCAGGTCGTTCAGGGCGTTGTACAGGTCGGCGTT
GTAGGCGTACTTCACGCTCCGCAGTTCCTCGGGGAAGTAGGTGCAGTGGCCCATCAGCATCTCGTACCAT
TCTTTGATGTCCTTCCAGCCGAAGGGGCTGCCCTCGCCAGGTCCCTCATAGTAGGTCCGCCGGGTTTCCA
GCAGGTCGATGTAGGTGTCGATGAAGCTCTGGTCCAGCTGGTGGTAGGCCTTCTGCACCTTCAGCAGCTG
TTTGGCTTCTTTCACGTAGTCGCTGGTCTTGAATCTGTTGATGCTGCCCCGCACTTCGCCGTCTTTCTTC
AGCCGTTCCAGCTGCAGTTCGGCCACGTATTTCTCTTCCAGGGCCTTGCTGTTCCGGCTGATCTGCTCTT
TGGTGGACAGCTCGTTGCCGGTGTCCTCTTCCACCTCGTTCACGTTGTGCACGCCTCTTCTCTTGGCCAG
GTGCAGCAGGGCGGCAGAGAACTCTTCCTCGCTCAGCTTCTGGCTCAGGCCCTTCACTCTGGCCTCGTAG
GGGTTGATGCCGCTCAGCTCGCTGTGGTCGGTCAGCAGGTTGTAGTCGAACAGCAGCTTCTTCACTCTCT
GGATTCTATGCCGCCTCCGCCGCTTCAGCCTTCTGGCGCCTCTCTTGCTCCGCCTGCCCTCGTTGTTTTC
CACGTTGGCCTCTTTGAACAGCCGCACGCCGGCATCGATCACGTCCCGTGTCTCGTAGTCGATGATGCCG
TAGCCCACGCTGGTGATGCCGATGTCCAGGCCCAGGATGTAGTTCCGCTTGGCTGCTGGGACTCCGTGGA
TACCGACCTTCCGCTTCTTCTTTGGGGCCATGCGGCCGCTGCAGACCGGTGCTAGCATAACTTCGTATAA
AGTATCCTATACGAAGTTATTTGCCTTAACCCAGAAATTATCACTGTTATTCTTTAGAATGGTGCAAAGA
ATAACTTCGTATAATGTATGCTATACGAAGTTATGAATTCCTAGAGCTCGCTGATCAGCCTCGACTGTGC
CTTCTAGTTGCCAGCCATCTGTTGTTTGCCCCTCCCCCGTGCCTTCCTTGACCCTGGAAGGTGCCACTCC
CACTGTCCTTTCCTAATAAAATGAGGAAATTGCATCGCATTGTCTGAGTAGGTGTCATTCTATTCTGGGG
GGTGGGGTGGGGCAGGACAGCAAGGGGGAGGATTGGGAAGAGAATAGCAGGCATGCTGGGGAGGTACCGA
GGGCCTATTTCCCATGATTCCTTCATATTTGCATATACGATACAAGGCTGTTAGAGAGATAATTGGAATT
AATTTGACTGTAAACACAAAGATATTAGTACAAAATACGTGACGTAGAAAGTAATAATTTCTTGGGTAGT
TTGCAGTTTTAAAATTATGTTTTAAAATGGACTATCATATGCTTACCGTAACTTGAAAGTATTTCGATTT
CTTGGCTTTATATATCTTGTGGAAAGGACGAAACACCGCCAAGGTTCATTGGACGGCGGGTTTTAGTACT
CTGGAAACAGAATCTACTAAAACAAGGCAAAATGCCGTGTTTATCTCGTCAACTTGTTGGCGAGATTTTT
GCGGCCGCAGGAACCCCTAGTGATGGAGTTGGCCACTCCCTCTCTGCGCGCTCGCTCGCTCACTGAGGCC
GGGCGACCAAAGGTCGCCCGACGCCCGGGCTTTGCCCGGGCGGCCTCAGTGAGCGAGCGAGCGCGCAGCT
GCCTGCAGGGGCGCCTGATGCGGTATTTTCTCCTTACGCATCTGTGCGGTATTTCACACCGCATA
[95 nt withheld, positions 5036-5130]
T
[46 nt withheld, positions 5132-5177]
C
[141 nt withheld, positions 5179-5319]
CCTTTGACGTTGGAGTCCACGTTCTTT
[37 nt withheld, positions 5347-5383]
ACTCTATCTCGGGCTATTCTTTTGATTTATAAGGGATTTTGCCGATTTCGGTCTATTGGTTAAAAAATGA
GCTGATTTAACAAAAATTTAACGCGAATTTTAACAAAATATTAACGTTTACAATTTTATGGTGCACTCTC
AGTACAATCTGCTCTGATGCCGCATAGTTAAGCCAGCCCCGACACCCGCCAACACCCGCTGACGCGCCCT
GACGGGCTTGTCTGCTCCCGGCATCCGCTTACAGACAAGCTGTGACCGTCTCCGGGAGCTGCATGTGTCA
GAGGTTTTCACCGTCATCACCGAAACGCGCGAGACGAAAGGGCCTCGTGATACGCCTATTTTTATAGGTT
AATGTCATGATAATAATGGTTTCTTAGACGTCAGGTGGCACTTTTCGGGGAAATGTGCGCGGAACCCCTA
TTTGTTTATTTTTCTAAATACATTCAAATATGTATCCGCTCATGAGACAATAACCCTGATAAATGCTTCA
ATAATATTGAAAAAGGAAGAGTATGAGTATTCAACATTTCCGTGTCGCCCTTATTCCCTTTTTTGCGGCA
TTTTGCCTTCCTGTTTTTGCTCACCCAGAAACGCTGGTGAAAGTAAAAGATGCTGAAGATCAGTTGGGTG
CACGAGTGGGTTACATCGAACTGGATCTCAACAGCGGTAAGATCCTTGAGAGTTTTCGCCCCGAAGAACG
TTTTCCAATGATGAGCACTTTTAAAGTTCTGCTATGTGGCGCGGTATTATCCCGTATTGACGCCGGGCAA
GAGCAACTCGGTCGCCGCATACACTATTCTCAGAATGACTTGGTTGAGTACTCACCAGTCACAGAAAAGC
ATCTTACGGATGGCATGACAGTAAGAGAATTATGCAGTGCTGCCATAACCATGAGTGATAACACTGCGGC
CAACTTACTTCTGACAACGATCGGAGGACCGAAGGAGCTAACCGCTTTTTTGCACAACATGGGGGATCAT
GTAACTCGCCTTGATCGTTGGGAACCGGAGCTGAATGAAGCCATACCAAACGACGAGCGTGACACCACGA
TGCCTGTAGCAATGGCAACAACGTTGCGCAAACTATTAACTGGCGAACTACTTACTCTAGCTTCCCGGCA
ACAATTAATAGACTGGATGGAGGCGGATAAAGTTGCAGGACCACTTCTGCGCTCGGCCCTTCCGGCTGGC
TGGTTTATTGCTGATAAATCTGGAGCCGGTGAGCGTGGAAGCCGCGGTATCATTGCAGCACTGGGGCCAG
ATGGTAAGCCCTCCCGTATCGTAGTTATCTACACGACGGGGAGTCAGGCAACTATGGATGAACGAAATAG
ACAGATCGCTGAGATAGGTGCCTCACTGATTAAGCATTGGTAACTGTCAGACCAAGTTTACTCATATATA
CTTTAGATTGATTTAAAACTTCATTTTTAATTTAAAAGGATCTAGGTGAAGATCCTTTTTGATAATCTCA
TGACCAAAATCCCTTAACGTGAGTTTTCGTTCCACTGAGCGTCAGACCCCGTAGAAAAGATCAAAGGATC
TTCTTGAGATCCTTTTTTTCTGCGCGTAATCTGCTGCTTGCAAACAAAAAAACCACCGCTACCAGCGGTG
GTTTGTTTGCCGGATCAAGAGCTACCAACTCTTTTTCCGAAGGTAACTGGCTTCAGCAGAGCGCAGATAC
CAAATACTGTTCTTCTAGTGTAGCCGTAGTTAGGCCACCACTTCAAGAACTCTGTAGCACCGCCTACATA
CCTCGCTCTGCTAATCCTGTTACCAGTGGCTGCTGCCAGTGGCGATAAGTCGTGTCTTACCGGGTTGGAC
TCAAGACGATAGTTACCGGATAAGGCGCAGCGGTCGGGCTGAACGGGGGGTTCGTGCACACAGCCCAGCT
TGGAGCGAACGACCTACACCGAACTGAGATACCTACAGCGTGAGCTATGAGAAAGCGCCACGCTTCCCGA
AGGGAGAAAGGCGGACAGGTATCCGGTAAGCGGCAGGGTCGGAACAGGAGAGCGCACGAGGGAGCTTCCA
GGGGGAAACGCCTGGTATCTTTATAGTCCTGTCGGGTTTCGCCACCTCTGACTTGAGCGTCGATTTTTGT
GATGCTCGTCAGGGGGGCGGAGCCTATGGAAAAACGCCAGCAACGCGGCCTTTTTACGGTTCCTGGCCTT
TTGCTGGCCTTTTGCTCACATGTCCTGCAGGCAGCTGCGCGCTCGCTCGCTCACTGAGGCCGCCCGGGCG
TCGGGCGACCTTTGGTCGCCCGGCCTCAGTGAGCGAGCGAGCGCGCAGAGAGGGAGTGGCCAACTCCATC
ACTAGGGGTTCCTGCGGCCTCTAGACTCGAGGCGTT
Features (pLannotate 1.2.2; 26 found; start..end, strand, type, name):
      1..380     +  enhancer       CMV enhancer: human cytomegalovirus immediate early enhancer
    381..584     +  promoter       CMV promoter: human cytomegalovirus (CMV) immediate early promoter
    621..654     +  protein_bind   lox2272: Cre-mediated recombination occurs in the 8-bp core sequence (GGATACTT). lox2272 sites are compatible with each other, but incompatible with loxP or loxN sites (Lee and Saito, 1988). Cre recombinase
    655..704     -  intron         β-globin intron (fragment): internally truncated intron from human β-globin
    705..738     +  protein_bind   loxP: Cre-mediated recombination occurs in the 8-bp core sequence (GCATACAT). Cre recombinase
    748..776     -  CDS            3xHA (fragment): three tandem HA epitope tags
    787..803     -  CDS            3xHA (fragment): three tandem HA epitope tags
    814..830     -  CDS            3xHA (fragment): three tandem HA epitope tags
    837..884     -  CDS            nucleoplasmin NLS: bipartite nuclear localization signal from nucleoplasmin
    885..4040    -  CDS            cas9: CAS9_STAAU - Experimental evidence at protein level: Swiss-Prot protein existence level 1. CRISPR (clustered regularly interspaced short palindromic repeat) is an adaptive immune system that provides protection against mobile genetic elements (viruses, transposable elements and conjugative plasmids). CRISPR clusters contain spacers, sequences complementary to antecedent mobile elements, and target invading nucleic acids. CRISPR clusters are transcribed and processed into CRISPR RNA (crRNA). In type II CRISPR systems correct processing of pre-crRNA requires a trans- encoded small RNA (tracrRNA)
   4117..4150    -  protein_bind   lox2272: Cre-mediated recombination occurs in the 8-bp core sequence (GGATACTT). lox2272 sites are compatible with each other, but incompatible with loxP or loxN sites (Lee and Saito, 1988). Cre recombinase
   4151..4200    -  intron         β-globin intron (fragment): internally truncated intron from human β-globin
   4201..4234    -  protein_bind   loxP: Cre-mediated recombination occurs in the 8-bp core sequence (GCATACAT). Cre recombinase
   4265..4376    +  polyA_signal   bGH poly(A) signal: bovine growth hormone polyadenylation signal
   4479..4719    +  promoter       U6 promoter: RNA polymerase III promoter for human U6 snRNA
   4750..4825    +  misc_RNA       Sa gRNA scaffold: guide RNA scaffold for the Staphylococcus aureus CRISPR/Cas9 system
   4839..4979    +  repeat_region  AAV2 ITR: inverted terminal repeat of adeno-associated virus serotype 2 inverted
   4984..5035    -  misc_feature   bom (fragment): basis of mobility region from pBR322
   5054..5509    +  rep_origin     f1 ori (sequence partly withheld): f1 bacteriophage origin of replication; arrow indicates direction of (+) strand synthesis
   5510..5559    -  misc_feature   bom (fragment): basis of mobility region from pBR322
   5661..5696    -  CDS            rop (fragment): Rop protein, which maintains plasmids at low copy number; rop
   5791..5895    +  promoter       AmpR promoter: bla
   5896..6756    +  CDS            AmpR: β-lactamase; bla; confers resistance to ampicillin, carbenicillin, and related antibiotics
   6927..7515    +  rep_origin     ori: high-copy-number ColE1/pMB1/pBR322/pUC origin of replication
   7588..7615    +  repeat_region  AAV2 ITR (fragment): inverted terminal repeat of adeno-associated virus serotype 2 inverted
   7644..7671    +  repeat_region  AAV2 ITR (fragment): inverted terminal repeat of adeno-associated virus serotype 2 inverted
