[The description below was written by a language model from this plasmid's Addgene catalogue record and pLannotate feature annotations shown in this document.]
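Description:
pAAV-CMV-FLEX-SaCas9-U6-sgTh is an AAV transfer plasmid for Cre-dependent CRISPR mutagenesis of the mouse tyrosine hydroxylase gene (Th). It derives from the pAAV-FLEX-SaCas9-U6-sgRNA backbone, into which a guide sequence targeting Th was cloned. The plasmid is about 7.7 kb and is propagated in bacteria through a high-copy ColE1/pUC-type origin with ampicillin selection (AmpR); an f1 origin is also present. AAV2 inverted terminal repeats flank the payload so it can be packaged into recombinant AAV. One ITR is annotated in full, while the other is detected only as short fragments in the sequencing-derived record.

Between the ITRs sit two expression units, small enough to fit together in one vector because the Staphylococcus aureus Cas9 is compact. The first uses the CMV enhancer and promoter followed by a FLEX (double-floxed inverted) cassette. The SaCas9 coding sequence, fused to a nucleoplasmin nuclear localization signal and a 3xHA epitope tag, lies in the antisense orientation between oppositely oriented pairs of lox2272 and loxP sites, with a bGH polyadenylation signal downstream. Without Cre, no functional Cas9 transcript is made. In Cre-expressing cells, recombination at the incompatible lox pairs inverts the cassette and locks it in the sense orientation, allowing expression of the nuclear, HA-detectable nuclease. The second unit is a human U6 RNA polymerase III promoter driving the Th guide joined to the Sa gRNA scaffold, which is transcribed regardless of Cre.

The design therefore restricts Th disruption to Cre-defined cell populations after viral delivery in mice, providing cell-type-specific loss of function from a single vector.
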