Addgene plasmid #159901: pAAV-CMV-FLEX-SaCas9-U6-sgTh
Purpose: Mutagenesis of Th
Depositing lab: Larry Zweifel. Depositing organization: University of Washington.
Backbone
  Vector backbone: pAAV-FLEX-SaCas9-U6-sgRNA
  Backbone manufacturer: Larry Zweifel (Addgene plasmid # 124844)
  Vector type: Mouse Targeting, AAV, CRISPR
Growth in bacteria
  Bacterial resistance: Ampicillin, 100 μg/mL
  Growth temperature: 37°C
  Growth strain: NEB Stable
  Copy number: High Copy
Gene/Insert
  Gene/Insert name: Th
  gRNA/shRNA sequence: CCAAGGTTCATTGGACGGCGG
  Species: M. musculus (mouse)
  Entrez Gene: Th
  Cloning method: Restriction Enzyme; 5′ cloning site Unknown (unknown if destroyed); 3′ cloning site Unknown (unknown if destroyed)
Terms and licenses: Academic/Nonprofit Terms; Industry Terms: Not Available to Industry
How to cite: pAAV-CMV-FLEX-SaCas9-U6-sgTh was a gift from Larry Zweifel (Addgene plasmid # 159901 ; http://n2t.net/addgene:159901 ; RRID:Addgene_159901)
